>Addgene plasmid #117406 | pLKO.1-puro-U6-SpyCas9-TLR-MCV1-sgRNA2 | addgene full sequence | sequence record 225030 | Addgene NGS Result
CAGGGATATTCACCATTATCGTTTCAGACCCACCTCCCAACCCCGAGGGGACCCGACAGGCCCGAAGGAA
TAGAAGAAGAAGGTGGAGAGAGAGACAGAGACAGATCCATTCGATTAGTGAACGGATCTCGACGGTATCG
ATCACGAGACTAGCCTCGAGCGGCCGCCCCCTTCACCGAGGGCCTATTTCCCATGATTCCTTCATATTTG
CATATACGATACAAGGCTGTTAGAGAGATAATTGGAATTAATTTGACTGTAAACACAAAGATATTAGTAC
AAAATACGTGACGTAGAAAGTAATAATTTCTTGGGTAGTTTGCAGTTTTAAAATTATGTTTTAAAATGGA
CTATCATATGCTTACCGTAACTTGAAAGTATTTCGATTTCTTGGCTTTATATATCTTGTGGAAAGGACGA
AACACCGTTACCGTATTCCACGAGGCGTATTAGAGCTAGAAATAGCAAGTTAATATAAGGCTAGTCCGTT
ATCAACTTGAAAAAGTGGCACCGAGTCGGTGCTTTTTTTGAATTCTCGACCTCGAGACAAATGGCAGTAT
TCATCCACAATTTTAAAAGAAAAGGGGGGATTGGGGGGTACAGTGCAGGGGAAAGAATAGTAGACATAAT
AGCAACAGACATACAAACTAAAGAATTACAAAAACAAATTACAAAAATTCAAAATTTTCGGGTTTATTAC
AGGGACAGCAGAGATCCACTTTGGCCGCGGCTCGAGGGGGTTGGGGTTGCGCCTTTTCCAAGGCAGCCCT
GGGTTTGCGCAGGGACGCGGCTGCTCTGGGCGTGGTTCCGGGAAACGCAGCGGCGCCGACCCTGGGTCTC
GCACATTCTTCACGTCCGTTCGCAGCGTCACCCGGATCTTCGCCGCTACCCTTGTGGGCCCCCCGGCGAC
GCTTCCTGCTCCGCCCCTAAGTCGGGAAGGTTCCTTGCGGTTCGCGGCGTGCCGGACGTGACAAACGGAA
GCCGCACGTCTCACTAGTACCCTCGCAGACGGACAGCGCCAGGGAGCAATGGCAGCGCGCCGACCGCGAT
GGGCTGTGGCCAATAGCGGCTGCTCAGCAGGGCGCGCCGAGAGCAGCGGCCGGGAAGGGGCGGTGCGGGA
GGCGGGGTGTGGGGCGGTAGTGTGGGCCCTGTTCCTGCCCGCGCGGTGTTCCGCATTCTGCAAGCCTCCG
GAGCGCACGTCGGCAGTCGGCTCCCTCGTTGACCGAATCACCGACCTCTCTCCCCAGGGGGATCCACCGG
AGCTTACCATGACCGAGTACAAGCCCACGGTGCGCCTCGCCACCCGCGACGACGTCCCCAGGGCCGTACG
CACCCTCGCCGCCGCGTTCGCCGACTACCCCGCCACGCGCCACACCGTCGATCCGGACCGCCACATCGAG
CGGGTCACCGAGCTGCAAGAACTCTTCCTCACGCGCGTCGGGCTCGACATCGGCAAGGTGTGGGTCGCGG
ACGACGGCGCCGCGGTGGCGGTCTGGACCACGCCGGAGAGCGTCGAAGCGGGGGCGGTGTTCGCCGAGAT
CGGCCCGCGCATGGCCGAGTTGAGCGGTTCCCGGCTGGCCGCGCAGCAACAGATGGAAGGCCTCCTGGCG
CCGCACCGGCCCAAGGAGCCCGCGTGGTTCCTGGCCACCGTCGGCGTCTCGCCCGACCACCAGGGCAAGG
GTCTGGGCAGCGCCGTCGTGCTCCCCGGAGTGGAGGCGGCCGAGCGCGCCGGGGTGCCCGCCTTCCTGGA
GACCTCCGCGCCCCGCAACCTCCCCTTCTACGAGCGGCTCGGCTTCACCGTCACCGCCGACGTCGAGGTG
CCCGAAGGACCGCGCACCTGGTGCATGACCCGCAAGCCCGGTGCCTGACGCCCGCCCCACGACCCGCAGC
GCCCGACCGAAAGGAGCGCACGACCCCATGCATCGGTACCTTTAAGACCAATGACTTACAAGGCAGCTGT
AGATCTTAGCCACTTTTTAAAAGAAAAGGGGGGACTGGAAGGGCTAATTCACTCCCAACGAAGACAAGAT
CTGCTTTTTGCTTGTACTGGGTCTCTCTGGTTAGACCAGATCTGAGCCTGGGAGCTCTCTGGCTAACTAG
GGAACCCACTGCTTAAGCCTCAATAAAGCTTGCCTTGAGTGCTTCAAGTAGTGTGTGCCCGTCTGTTGTG
TGACTCTGGTAACTAGAGATCCCTCAGACCCTTTTAGTCAGTGTGGAAAATCTCTAGCAGTAGTAGTTCA
TGTCATCTTATTATTCAGTATTTATAACTTGCAAAGAAATGAATATCAGAGAGTGAGAGGAACTTGTTTA
TTGCAGCTTATAATGGTTACAAATAAAGCAATAGCATCACAAATTTCACAAATAAAGCATTTTTTTCACT
GCATTCTAGTTGTGGTTTGTCCAAACTCATCAATGTATCTTATCATGTCTGGCTCTAGCTATCCCGCCCC
TAACTCCGCCCATCCCGCCCCTAACTCCGCCCAGTTCCGCCCATTCTCCGCCCCATGGCTGACTAATTTT
TTTTATTTATGCAGAGGCCGAGGCCGCCTCGGCCTCTGAGCTATTCCAGAAGTAGTGAGGAGGCTTTTTT
GGAGGCCTAGGGACGTACCCAATTCGCCCTATAGTGAGTCGTATTACGCGCGCTCACTGGCCGTCGTTTT
ACAACGTCGTGACTGGGAAAACCCTGGCGTTACCCAACTTAATCGCCTTGCAGCACATCCCCCTTTCGCC
AGCTGGCGTAATAGCGAAGAGGCCCGCACCGATCGCCCTTCCCAACAGTTGCGCAGCCTGAATGGCGAAT
GGG
[124 nt withheld, positions 2804-2927]
C
[91 nt withheld, positions 2929-3019]
A
[49 nt withheld, positions 3021-3069]
CCTTTGACGTTGGAGTCCACGTTCTTT
[37 nt withheld, positions 3097-3133]
ACCCTATCTCGGTCTATTCTTTTGATTTATAAGGGATTTTGCCGATTTCGGCCTATTGGTTAAAAAATGA
GCTGATTTAACAAAAATTTAACGCGAATTTTAACAAAATATTAACGCTTACAATTTAGGTGGCACTTTTC
GGGGAAATGTGCGCGGAACCCCTATTTGTTTATTTTTCTAAATACATTCAAATATGTATCCGCTCATGAG
ACAATAACCCTGATAAATGCTTCAATAATATTGAAAAAGGAAGAGTATGAGTATTCAACATTTCCGTGTC
GCCCTTATTCCCTTTTTTGCGGCATTTTGCCTTCCTGTTTTTGCTCACCCAGAAACGCTGGTGAAAGTAA
AAGATGCTGAAGATCAGTTGGGTGCACGAGTGGGTTACATCGAACTGGATCTCAACAGCGGTAAGATCCT
TGAGAGTTTTCGCCCCGAAGAACGTTTTCCAATGATGAGCACTTTTAAAGTTCTGCTATGTGGCGCGGTA
TTATCCCGTATTGACGCCGGGCAAGAGCAACTCGGTCGCCGCATACACTATTCTCAGAATGACTTGGTTG
AGTACTCACCAGTCACAGAAAAGCATCTTACGGATGGCATGACAGTAAGAGAATTATGCAGTGCTGCCAT
AACCATGAGTGATAACACTGCGGCCAACTTACTTCTGACAACGATCGGAGGACCGAAGGAGCTAACCGCT
TTTTTGCACAACATGGGGGATCATGTAACTCGCCTTGATCGTTGGGAACCGGAGCTGAATGAAGCCATAC
CAAACGACGAGCGTGACACCACGATGCCTGTAGCAATGGCAACAACGTTGCGCAAACTATTAACTGGCGA
ACTACTTACTCTAGCTTCCCGGCAACAATTAATAGACTGGATGGAGGCGGATAAAGTTGCAGGACCACTT
CTGCGCTCGGCCCTTCCGGCTGGCTGGTTTATTGCTGATAAATCTGGAGCCGGTGAGCGTGGGTCTCGCG
GTATCATTGCAGCACTGGGGCCAGATGGTAAGCCCTCCCGTATCGTAGTTATCTACACGACGGGGAGTCA
GGCAACTATGGATGAACGAAATAGACAGATCGCTGAGATAGGTGCCTCACTGATTAAGCATTGGTAACTG
TCAGACCAAGTTTACTCATATATACTTTAGATTGATTTAAAACTTCATTTTTAATTTAAAAGGATCTAGG
TGAAGATCCTTTTTGATAATCTCATGACCAAAATCCCTTAACGTGAGTTTTCGTTCCACTGAGCGTCAGA
CCCCGTAGAAAAGATCAAAGGATCTTCTTGAGATCCTTTTTTTCTGCGCGTAATCTGCTGCTTGCAAACA
AAAAAACCACCGCTACCAGCGGTGGTTTGTTTGCCGGATCAAGAGCTACCAACTCTTTTTCCGAAGGTAA
CTGGCTTCAGCAGAGCGCAGATACCAAATACTGTTCTTCTAGTGTAGCCGTAGTTAGGCCACCACTTCAA
GAACTCTGTAGCACCGCCTACATACCTCGCTCTGCTAATCCTGTTACCAGTGGCTGCTGCCAGTGGCGAT
AAGTCGTGTCTTACCGGGTTGGACTCAAGACGATAGTTACCGGATAAGGCGCAGCGGTCGGGCTGAACGG
GGGGTTCGTGCACACAGCCCAGCTTGGAGCGAACGACCTACACCGAACTGAGATACCTACAGCGTGAGCT
ATGAGAAAGCGCCACGCTTCCCGAAGGGAGAAAGGCGGACAGGTATCCGGTAAGCGGCAGGGTCGGAACA
GGAGAGCGCACGAGGGAGCTTCCAGGGGGAAACGCCTGGTATCTTTATAGTCCTGTCGGGTTTCGCCACC
TCTGACTTGAGCGTCGATTTTTGTGATGCTCGTCAGGGGGGCGGAGCCTATGGAAAAACGCCAGCAACGC
GGCCTTTTTACGGTTCCTGGCCTTTTGCTGGCCTTTTGCTCACATGTTCTTTCCTGCGTTATCCCCTGAT
TCTGTGGATAACCGTATTACCGCCTTTGAGTGAGCTGATACCGCTCGCCGCAGCCGAACGACCGAGCGCA
GCGAGTCAGTGAGCGAGGAAGCGGAAGAGCGCCCAATACGCAAACCGCCTCTCCCCGCGCGTTGGCCGAT
TCATTAATGCAGCTGGCACGACAGGTTTCCCGACTGGAAAGCGGGCAGTGAGCGCAACGCAATTAATGTG
AGTTAGCTCACTCATTAGGCACCCCAGGCTTTACACTTTGGTAATGACTCCAACTTATTGATAGTGTTTT
ATGTTCAGATAATGCCCGATGACTTTGTCATGCAGCTCCACCGATTTTGAGAACGACAGCGACTTCCGTC
CCAGCCGTGCCAGGTGCTGCCTCAGATTCAGGTTATGCCGCTCAATTCGCTGCGTATATCGCTTGCTGAT
TACGTGCAGCTTTCCCTTCAGGCGGGATTCATACAGCGGCCAGCCATCCGTCATCCATATCACCACGTCA
AAGGGTGACAGCAGGCTCATAAGACGCCCCAGCGTCGCCATAGTGCGTTCACCGAATACGTGCGCAACAA
CCGTCTTCCGGAGACTGTCATACGCGTAAAACAGCCAGCGCTGGCGCGATTTAGCCCCGACATAGCCCCA
CTGTTCGTCCATTTCCGCGCAGACGATGACGTCACTGCCCGGCTGTATGCGCGAGGTTACCGACTGCGGC
CTGAGTTTTTTAAGTGACGTAAAATCGTGTTGAGGCCAACGCCCATAATGCGGGCTGTTGCCCGGCATCC
AACGCCATTCATGGCCATATCAATGATTTTCTGGTGCGTACCGGGTTGAGAAGCGGTGTAAGTGAACTGC
AGTTGCCATGTTTTACGGCAGTGAGAGCAGAGATAGCGCTGATGTCCGGCGGTGCTTTTGCCGTTACGCA
CCACCCCGTCAGTAGCTGAACAGGAGGGACAGCTGATAGAAACAGAAGCCACTGGAGCACCTCAAAAACA
CCATCATACACTAAATCAGTAAGTTGGCAGCATCACCTTACACTTTATGCTTCCGGCTCGTATGTTGTGT
GGAATTGTGAGCGGATAACAATTTCACACAGGAAACAGCTATGACCATGATTACGCCAAGCGCGCAATTA
ACCCTCACTAAAGGGAACAAAAGCTGGAGCTGCAAGCTTAATGTAGTCTTATGCAATACTCTTGTAGTCT
TGCAACATGGTAACGATGAGTTAGCAACATGCCTTACAAGGAGAGAAAAAGCACCGTGCATGCCGATTGG
TGGAAGTAAGGTGGTACGATCGTGCCTTATTAGGAAGGCAACAGACGGGTCTGACATGGATTGGACGAAC
CACTGAATTGCCGCATTGCAGAGATATTGTATTTAAGTGCCTAGCTCGATACATAAACGGGTCTCTCTGG
TTAGACCAGATCTGAGCCTGGGAGCTCTCTGGCTAACTAGGGAACCCACTGCTTAAGCCTCAATAAAGCT
TGCCTTGAGTGCTTCAAGTAGTGTGTGCCCGTCTGTTGTGTGACTCTGGTAACTAGAGATCCCTCAGACC
CTTTTAGTCAGTGTGGAAAATCTCTAGCAGTGGCGCCCGAACAGGGACTTGAAAGCGAAAGGGAAACCAG
AGGAGCTCTCTCGACGCAGGACTCGGCTTGCTGAAGCGCGCACGGCAAGAGGCGAGGGGCGGCGACTGGT
GAGTACGCCAAAAATTTTGACTAGCGGAGGCTAGAAGGAGAGAGATGGGTGCGAGAGCGTCAGTATTAAG
CGGGGGAGAATTAGATCGCGATGGGAAAAAATTCGGTTAAGGCCAGGGGGAAAGAAAAAATATAAATTAA
AACATATAGTATGGGCAAGCAGGGAGCTAGAACGATTCGCAGTTAATCCTGGCCTGTTAGAAACATCAGA
AGGCTGTAGACAAATACTGGGACAGCTACAACCATCCCTTCAGACAGGATCAGAAGAACTTAGATCATTA
TATAATACAGTAGCAACCCTCTATTGTGTGCATCAAAGGATAGAGATAAAAGACACCAAGGAAGCTTTAG
ACAAGATAGAGGAAGAGCAAAACAAAAGTAAGACCACCGCACAGCAAGCGGCCGCTGATCTTCAGACCTG
GAGGAGGAGATATGAGGGACAATTGGAGAAGTGAATTATATAAATATAAAGTAGTAAAAATTGAACCATT
AGGAGTAGCACCCACCAAGGCAAAGAGAAGAGTGGTGCAGAGAGAAAAAAGAGCAGTGGGAATAGGAGCT
TTGTTCCTTGGGTTCTTGGGAGCAGCAGGAAGCACTATGGGCGCAGCGTCAATGACGCTGACGGTACAGG
CCAGACAATTATTGTCTGGTATAGTGCAGCAGCAGAACAATTTGCTGAGGGCTATTGAGGCGCAACAGCA
TCTGTTGCAACTCACAGTCTGGGGCATCAAGCAGCTCCAGGCAAGAATCCTGGCTGTGGAAAGATACCTA
AAGGATCAACAGCTCCTGGGGATTTGGGGTTGCTCTGGAAAACTCATTTGCACCACTGCTGTGCCTTGGA
ATGCTAGTTGGAGTAATAAATCTCTGGAACAGATTTGGAATCACACGACCTGGATGGAGTGGGACAGAGA
AATTAACAATTACACAAGCTTAATACACTCCTTAATTGAAGAATCGCAAAACCAGCAAGAAAAGAATGAA
CAAGAATTATTGGAATTAGATAAATGGGCAAGTTTGTGGAATTGGTTTAACATAACAAATTGGCTGTGGT
ATATAAAATTATTCATAATGATAGTAGGAGGCTTGGTAGGTTTAAGAATAGTTTTTGCTGTACTTTCTAT
AGTGAATAGAGTTAGG
Features (pLannotate 1.2.2; 27 found; start..end, strand, type, name):
     28..128     +  CDS            Rev (fragment): human immunodeficiency virus 1 (HIV-1) Rev protein; rev; enhances nuclear export of unspliced and incompletely spliced viral mRNAs
    178..418     +  promoter       U6 promoter: RNA polymerase III promoter for human U6 snRNA
    450..522     +  misc_RNA       gRNA scaffold: guide RNA scaffold for the Streptococcus pyogenes CRISPR/Cas9 system
    571..688     +  misc_feature   cPPT/CTS: central polypurine tract and central termination sequence of HIV-1
    737..1247    +  promoter       hPGK promoter: human phosphoglycerate kinase 1 promoter
   1269..1868    +  CDS            PuroR: puromycin N-acetyltransferase; pac from Streptomyces alboniger; confers resistance to puromycin
   1911..1994    +  CDS            nef (fragment): NEF_HV1Z2 - Experimental evidence at protein level: Swiss-Prot protein existence level 1. Extracellular Nef protein targets CD4(+) T-lymphocytes for apoptosis by interacting with CXCR4 surface receptors. From Human immunodeficiency virus type 1 group M subtype D (isolate Z2/CDC-Z34) (HIV-1).
   1996..2229    +  LTR            3' LTR (ΔU3): self-inactivating 3' long terminal repeat (LTR) from HIV-1
   2301..2422    +  polyA_signal   SV40 poly(A) signal: SV40 polyadenylation signal
   2462..2597    +  rep_origin     SV40 ori: SV40 origin of replication
   2618..2636    -  promoter       T7 promoter: promoter for bacteriophage T7 RNA polymerase
   2644..2799    +  CDS            lacZα (fragment): LacZα fragment of β-galactosidase; lacZ fragment
   2804..3232    +  rep_origin     f1 ori (sequence partly withheld): f1 bacteriophage origin of replication; arrow indicates direction of (+) strand synthesis
   3285..3389    +  promoter       AmpR promoter: bla
   3390..4250    +  CDS            AmpR: β-lactamase; bla; confers resistance to ampicillin, carbenicillin, and related antibiotics
   4421..5009    +  rep_origin     ori: high-copy-number ColE1/pMB1/pBR322/pUC origin of replication
   5192..5284    +  CDS            lacI (fragment): lac repressor; lacI; The lac repressor binds to the lac operator to inhibit transcription in E. coli. This inhibition can be relieved by adding lactose or isopropyl-β-D-thiogalactopyranoside (IPTG).
   5297..5318    +  protein_bind   CAP binding site: CAP binding activates transcription in the presence of cAMP. E. coli catabolite activator protein
   5343..6110    -  mobile_element IS1: prokaryotic transposable element IS1
   6111..6140    +  promoter       lac promoter: promoter for the E. coli lac operon
   6148..6164    +  protein_bind   lac operator: The lac repressor binds to the lac operator to inhibit transcription in E. coli. This inhibition can be relieved by adding lactose or isopropyl-β-D-thiogalactopyranoside (IPTG). lac repressor encoded by lacI
   6209..6227    +  promoter       T3 promoter: promoter for bacteriophage T3 RNA polymerase
   6255..6481    +  promoter       RSV promoter: Rous sarcoma virus enhancer/promoter
   6482..6662    +  LTR            5' LTR (truncated): truncated 5' long terminal repeat (LTR) from HIV-1
   6709..6834    +  misc_feature   HIV-1 Ψ: packaging signal of human immunodeficiency virus type 1
   6818..7181    +  CDS            HIV-1 gag (fragment): gag protein from human immunodeficiency virus 1; gag
   7327..7560    +  misc_feature   RRE: The Rev response element (RRE) of HIV-1 allows for Rev-dependent mRNA export from the nucleus to the cytoplasm.
