[The description below was written by a language model from this plasmid's Addgene catalogue record and pLannotate feature annotations shown in this document.]
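Description:
pLKO.1-puro-U6-SpyCas9-TLR-MCV1-sgRNA2 is a lentiviral, mammalian-expression guide RNA plasmid built on the pLKO.1-puro-U6 backbone. It expresses a single guide RNA for Streptococcus pyogenes Cas9 directed against the TLR2.0 (traffic light reporter) target. The synthetic insert of roughly 100 bp was introduced by Gibson cloning. It sits downstream of the human U6 RNA polymerase III promoter, with the spacer placed between the promoter and the annotated SpyCas9 gRNA scaffold. The plasmid carries no Cas9 gene, so the nuclease must be supplied separately.

The transfer cassette has a third-generation, self-inactivating layout. An RSV promoter fused to a truncated HIV-1 5' LTR drives genomic RNA production in packaging cells. It is followed by the Ψ packaging signal with a partial gag sequence, the RRE for Rev-dependent nuclear export, the U6-sgRNA unit and the cPPT/CTS. Next comes a human PGK promoter driving puromycin N-acetyltransferase, which allows selection of transduced or transfected cells, and the cassette ends in a ΔU3 3' LTR. An SV40 poly(A) signal and SV40 origin lie downstream.

In bacteria the plasmid is maintained at high copy through a ColE1/pUC-type origin with ampicillin resistance, and it also carries an f1 origin. The sequenced record is 7,909 nt, somewhat larger than the 7,000 bp listed in the catalogue. Part of that excess is a 768 bp IS1 prokaryotic transposable element inserted in the lac regulatory region of the backbone, which the depositor states does not affect plasmid function. The associated work concerns homology-directed repair with circular single-stranded DNA donors, consistent with this guide being used to cut the reporter locus in genome-editing assays.
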