Addgene plasmid #117406: pLKO.1-puro-U6-SpyCas9-TLR-MCV1-sgRNA2
Purpose: SpyCas9 sgRNA 2 targeting TLR2.0
Depositing lab: Erik Sontheimer. Depositing organization: University of Massachusetts, Worcester. Publication: Efficient Homology-Directed Repair with Circular Single-Stranded DNA Donors. Iyer S, Mir A, Vega-Badillo J, Roscoe BP, Ibraheim R, Zhu LJ, Lee J, Liu P, Luk K, Mintzer E, Guo D, Soares de Brito J, Emerson CP Jr, Zamore PD, Sontheimer EJ, Wolfe SA. CRISPR J. 2022 Oct;5(5):685-701. doi: 10.1089/crispr.2022.0058. Epub 2022 Sep 7. PubMed 36070530.
Backbone
  Vector backbone: pLKO.1-puro-U6
  Backbone manufacturer: Addgene#50920
  Total vector size (bp): 7000
  Modifications to backbone: Added the sgRNA sequence of SpyCas9 targeting TLR2.0
  Vector type: Mammalian Expression, Lentiviral
  Selectable markers: Puromycin
Growth in bacteria
  Bacterial resistance: Ampicillin, 100 μg/mL
  Growth temperature: 37°C
  Growth strain: NEB Stable
  Copy number: High Copy
Gene/Insert
  Gene/Insert name: SpyCas9 sgRNA targeting TLR 2.0
  Species: Synthetic
  Insert size (bp): 100
  Promoter: U6
  Cloning method: Gibson Cloning
  Sequencing primers: 5′ CGTGACGTAGAAAGTAATAATTTC; 3′ CCTCGAGCCGCGGCCAAAG
Resource information
  A portion of this plasmid was derived from a plasmid made by: Derived from Addgene # 50920
Terms and licenses: Academic/Nonprofit Terms; Industry Terms: Not Available to Industry
Depositor comments: Plasmid contains an IS1 prokaryotic transposable element that does not affect plasmid function. Please visit https://www.biorxiv.org/content/10.1101/864199v1 for bioRxiv preprint.
How to cite: pLKO.1-puro-U6-SpyCas9-TLR-MCV1-sgRNA2 was a gift from Erik Sontheimer (Addgene plasmid # 117406 ; http://n2t.net/addgene:117406 ; RRID:Addgene_117406)
